Addgene plasmid #37103: pBJ1808 pRS416-COF1RFP
Depositing lab: John Cooper. Depositing organization: Washington University in Saint Louis. Publication: Overlapping and distinct functions for cofilin, coronin and Aip1 in actin dynamics in vivo. Lin MC, Galletta BJ, Sept D, Cooper JA. J Cell Sci. 2010 Apr 15;123(Pt 8):1329-42. Epub 2010 Mar 23. 10.1242/jcs.065698 PubMed 20332110.
Backbone
  Vector backbone: pRS416-URA,Amp
  Vector type: Yeast Expression
  Selectable markers: URA3
Growth in bacteria
  Bacterial resistance: Ampicillin, 100 μg/mL
  Growth temperature: 37°C
  Growth strain: DH5alpha
  Copy number: Unknown
Gene/Insert
  Gene/Insert name: COF1-RFP (alt name: Cofilin-RFP)
  Species: S. cerevisiae (budding yeast)
  Mutation: Single RFP internal insertion at Cof147T48D with linker(AGAGDGAGL) at both sides. This construct contains endogenous COF1 5' 650 , intron, and 3' 250 bp. Cof1-RFP labels actin patches in yeast.
  Tag / fusion protein: RFP
Terms and licenses: Academic/Nonprofit Terms; Industry Terms: Not Available to Industry
How to cite: pBJ1808 pRS416-COF1RFP was a gift from John Cooper (Addgene plasmid # 37103 ; http://n2t.net/addgene:37103 ; RRID:Addgene_37103)
