[The description below was written by a language model from this plasmid's Addgene catalogue record.]
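Description:
pBJ1808 pRS416-COF1RFP is a yeast expression plasmid built on the pRS416 shuttle backbone, which is generally known as a low-copy centromeric (CEN/ARS) vector, although the record itself lists copy number as unknown. It is propagated in E. coli under ampicillin selection and is maintained in Saccharomyces cerevisiae through the URA3 auxotrophic marker, which allows selection in ura3 strains on medium lacking uracil.

The insert is the budding yeast COF1 gene, encoding the actin-depolymerizing and severing protein cofilin, tagged internally with RFP. Rather than being fused to either terminus, a single RFP is inserted within the cofilin coding sequence, at a site the record gives as between residues 47 and 48 (threonine and aspartate). It is flanked on both sides by a short flexible linker rich in glycine and alanine. The gene is carried in its genomic context: about 650 bp of endogenous 5' sequence, the native COF1 intron and about 250 bp of 3' sequence are retained. Expression is therefore presumably driven and terminated by COF1's own regulatory elements rather than a heterologous promoter, which should keep levels close to physiological. No feature table is provided, so the specific RFP variant and exact element positions are not stated.

According to the record, Cof1-RFP labels actin patches in yeast. This makes the plasmid a live-cell imaging reporter for cofilin localization and dynamics at cortical actin structures. It was deposited in connection with work comparing the roles of cofilin, coronin and Aip1 in actin dynamics in vivo.
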