>Addgene plasmid #37103 | pBJ1808 pRS416-COF1RFP | addgene partial sequence | sequence record 47717 | DsRed1-N 5'-GTACTGGAACTGGGGGGACAG-3'
ACGGAGCCCTCCATGCGCACCTTGAAGCGCATGAACTCTTTGATGACGTCCTCGGAGGAGGCCACCATTA
AACCAGCACCGTCACCAGCACCAGCAGTAGAGGTTTCCTTGACAACGATTTCGGTTTTAGCATCGTTCAA
TCCGAATAAAATAAATTTGTATTTTTTACCCAATTTCAAGTCATTGAAAGCGGTAAGGGATTCATCAGCA
ACAGCAACACTACACAGAAACTTCACATTTTCCTGGCTTCTTATGAATTTTTTCCCCCACATTCCTTTTA
AAGTTCCATGTTAAAAAGGGAGGAAAGAAAGGACATAAGAGAGCGAGATAAAACAGCATCATGTCAATTA
GTTAGTAATTGATAGTTTACACAGGAGTACAAATGAAATTTAGCATACCCAGATCTAGACATCTTCTTTT
GTTAGTTTTTTGTTTATGTATGTTTTGAAATCTGAAGTTTACGTAGTTGCTAACCAGTCTTTTCTTGTTT
CCTCTTTTTCTTCCAATTTTGTCATCAAACAGGGGCGGCGTCACCCGAATATTGTTCTTATTACCCGGAT
ATTAGGTAATTTAGAGGTACTGCATATAGTATAAGTGATTGATGAACTTATAGAATGTTCTCTCGAGCTT
CCAAGGCCATTAGCCTCTACCAAAGGAAGTTTGATGCCTGGTCTTAAGCTTGTTGAAGCTTTAGAATACA
GGTGTGACCGATTGGAGCGGCTTATAGGCGCCGGATACAGCGCGAATTCCGATGTTTCAGTGCAATTAGA
TGAACTATACAATCAGTTAC
