>Addgene plasmid #37103 | pBJ1808 pRS416-COF1RFP | addgene partial sequence | sequence record 47720 | DsRed1-C 5'-AGCTGGACATCACCTCCCACAACG-3'
GTACGAGCGCTCCGAGGGCCGCCACCACCTGTTCCTGTTAGGTGCTGGTGACGGTGCTGGTGGTGACCCA
TCTTACGATGCCTTCTTAGAGAAATTGCCAGAAAACGACTGTCTTTACGCCATTTACGATTTTGAATACG
AAATTAATGGTAATGAAGGTAAGAGATCCAAGATTGTTTTCTTCACTTGGTCTCCAGACACTGCTCCAGT
CAGATCTAAGATGGTCTATGCATCCTCCAAGGATGCCTTAAGAAGAGCCTTAAACGGTGTCTCTACCGAT
GTTCAAGGTACTGATTTTTCCGAAGTTTCTTACGATTCTGTTTTGGAAAGAGTCAGCAGAGGCGCTGGTT
CTCATTAAGGTAAATGATTTCACAAATGACAACAATCTTCAAGAAAAATGAAAATGTATATCTATATATA
AAATCGTCATATATATACAGAATACATGTATAGAATTATTATAATTATAATTTTCTCTTCGCAACTCTAT
CTAAAACACAATACTTAGATTTAAGGTCCCGTACACCCCGGCTAGTGGGCATTGTTTTTGCACCCATATT
TGTAATTCTAAATTCAGAACGGAAATACTGGCCATGTAGATCAAGAAAAGATACAAGGTCATCGAACCAG
GCAGCAATGATAAGGGCGAATTCCAGCACACTGGCGGCCGTTACTAGTGGATCCCCCGGGCTGCAGGAAT
TCGATATCAAGCTTATCGATACCGTCGACCTCGAGGGGGGGCCCGGTACCCAATTCGCCCTATAGTGAGT
CGTATTACGCGCGCTCACTGGCCGTCGTTTTACAACGTCGTGACTGGGAAAACCCTGGCGTTACCCAACT
TAATCGCCTTGCAGCACATCCCCCCTTTCG
