>Addgene plasmid #37103 | pBJ1808 pRS416-COF1RFP | addgene partial sequence | sequence record 49242 | URA3-F 5'-GAGAAGATGCGGCCAGCAAAA-3'
ATAGTAATGCATGTATACTAAACTCACAAATTAGAGCTTCAATTTAATTATATCAGTTATTACCCTATGC
GGTGTGAAATACCGCACAGATGCGTAAGGAGAAAATACCGCATCAGGAAATTGTAAGCGTTAATATTTTG
TTAAAATTCGCGTTAAATTTTTGTTAAATCAGCTCATTTTTTAACCAATAGGCCGAAATCGGCAAAATCC
CTTATAAATCAAAAGAATAGACCGAGATAGGGT
[37 nt withheld, positions 244-280]
AAAGAACGTGGACTCCAACGTCAAAGG
[49 nt withheld, positions 308-356]
T
[91 nt withheld, positions 358-448]
G
[124 nt withheld, positions 450-573]
CCATTCGCCATTCAGGCTGCGCAACTGTTGGGAAGGGCGATCGGTGCGGGCCTCTTCGCTATTACGCCAG
CTGGCGAAAGGGGGATGTGCTGCAAGGCGATTAAGTTGGGTAACGCCAGGGTTTTCCCAGTCACGACGTT
GTAAAACGACGGCCAGTGAGCGCGCGTAATACGACTCACTATAGGGCGAATTGGGTACCGGGCCCCCCCT
CGAGGTCGACGGTATCGATAAGCTTGATATCGA
